>Addgene plasmid #62786 | mTagBFP2-TES-N-14 | addgene full sequence | sequence record 173171 | Addgene NGS Result
ATGGACCTGGAAAACAAAGTGAAGAAGATGGGCTTAGGTCACGAGCAAGGATTTGGAGCCCCTTGTTTAA
AATGCAAAGAAAAATGTGAAGGATTCGAACTGCACTTCTGGAGAAAAATATGTCGTAACTGCAAGTGTGG
CCAAGAAGAGCATGATGTCCTCTTGAGCAATGAAGAGGATCGAAAAGTGGGAAAACTTTTTGAAGACACC
AAGTATACCACTCTGATTGCAAAACTAAAGTCAGATGGAATTCCCATGTATAAACGCAATGTTATGATAT
TGACGAATCCAGTTGCTGCCAAGAAGAATGTCTCCATCAATACAGTTACCTATGAGTGGGCTCCTCCTGT
CCAGAATCAAGCATTGGCCAGGCAGTACATGCAGATGCTACCCAAGGAAAAGCAGCCAGTAGCAGGCTCA
GAGGGGGCACAGTACCGGAAGAAGCAGCTGGCAAAGCAGCTCCCTGCACATGACCAGGACCCTTCAAAGT
GCCATGAGTTGTCTCCCAGAGAGGTGAAGGAGATGGAGCAGTTTGTGAAGAAATATAAGAGCGAAGCTCT
GGGAGTAGGAGATGTCAAACTTCCCTGTGAGATGGATGCCCAAGGCCCCAAACAAATGAACATTCCTGGA
GGGGATAGAAGCACCCCAGCAGCAGTGGGGGCCATGGAGGACAAATCTGCTGAGCACAAAAGAACTCAAT
ATTCCTGCTATTGCTGCAAACTGAGTATGAAAGAAGGTGACCCAGCCATCTATGCCGAAAGGGCTGGCTA
TGATAAACTGTGGCACCCAGCTTGTTTTGTCTGCAGCACCTGCCATGAACTCCTGGTTGACATGATTTAT
TTTTGGAAGAATGAGAAGCTATACTGTGGCAGACATTACTGTGACAGCGAGAAACCCCGATGTGCTGGCT
GTGACGAGCTGATATTCAGCAATGAGTATACCCAGGCAGAAAACCAGAATTGGCACCTGAAACACTTCTG
CTGCTTTGACTGTGATAGCATTCTAGCTGGGGAGATATACGTGATGGTCAATGACAAGCCCGTGTGCAAG
CCCTGCTATGTGAAGAATCACGCTGTGGTGTGTCAAGGATGCCACAATGCCATCGACCCAGAAGTGCAGC
GGGTGACCTATAACAATTTCAGCTGGCATGCATCCACAGAGTGCTTTCTGTGCTCTTGCTGCAGCAAATG
CCTCATTGGGCAGAAGTTCATGCCAGTAGAAGGGATGGTTTTCTGTTCAGTGGAATGTAAGAAGAGGATG
TCTTCCGGCGGTAGCGGCGGTAGCGGGGATCCACCGGTCGCCACCATGGTGTCTAAGGGCGAAGAGCTGA
TTAAGGAGAACATGCACATGAAGCTGTACATGGAGGGCACCGTGGACAACCATCACTTCAAGTGCACATC
CGAGGGCGAAGGCAAGCCCTACGAGGGCACCCAGACCATGAGAATCAAGGTGGTCGAGGGCGGCCCTCTC
CCCTTCGCCTTCGACATCCTGGCTACTAGCTTCCTCTACGGCAGCAAGACCTTCATCAACCACACCCAGG
GCATCCCCGACTTCTTCAAGCAGTCCTTCCCTGAGGGCTTCACATGGGAGAGAGTCACCACATACGAAGA
CGGGGGCGTGCTGACCGCTACCCAGGACACCAGCCTCCAGGACGGCTGCCTCATCTACAACGTCAAGATC
AGAGGGGTGAACTTCACATCCAACGGCCCTGTGATGCAGAAGAAAACACTCGGCTGGGAGGCCTTCACCG
AGACGCTGTACCCCGCTGACGGCGGCCTGGAAGGCAGAAACGACATGGCCCTGAAGCTCGTGGGCGGGAG
CCATCTGATCGCAAACGCCAAGACCACATATAGATCCAAGAAACCCGCTAAGAACCTCAAGATGCCTGGC
GTCTACTATGTGGACTACAGACTGGAAAGAATCAAGGAGGCCAACAACGAGACCTACGTCGAGCAGCACG
AGGTGGCAGTGGCCAGATACTGCGACCTCCCTAGCAAACTGGGGCACAAGCTTAATTAAGCGGCCGCGAC
TCTAGATCATAATCAGCCATACCACATTTGTAGAGGTTTTACTTGCTTTAAAAAACCTCCCACACCTCCC
CCTGAACCTGAAACATAAAATGAATGCAATTGTTGTTGTTAACTTGTTTATTGCAGCTTATAATGGTTAC
AAATAAAGCAATAGCATCACAAATTTCACAAATAAAGCATTTTTTTCACTGCATTCTAGTTGTGGTTTGT
CCAAACTCATCAATGTATCTTAAGGCGTAAATTGTAAGCGTTAATATTTTGTTAAAATTCGCGTTAAATT
TTTGTTAAATCAGCTCATTTTTTAACCAATAGGCCGAAATCGGCAAAATCCCTTATAAATCAAAAGAATA
GACCGAGATAGGGT
[37 nt withheld, positions 2395-2431]
AAAGAACGTGGACTCCAACGTCAAAGG
[49 nt withheld, positions 2459-2507]
T
[91 nt withheld, positions 2509-2599]
G
[124 nt withheld, positions 2601-2724]
CAGGTGGCACTTTTCGGGGAAATGTGCGCGGAACCCCTATTTGTTTATTTTTCTAAATACATTCAAATAT
GTATCCGCTCATGAGACAATAACCCTGATAAATGCTTCAATAATATTGAAAAAGGAAGAGTCCTGAGGCG
GAAAGAACCAGCTGTGGAATGTGTGTCAGTTAGGGTGTGGAAAGTCCCCAGGCTCCCCAGCAGGCAGAAG
TATGCAAAGCATGCATCTCAATTAGTCAGCAACCAGGTGTGGAAAGTCCCCAGGCTCCCCAGCAGGCAGA
AGTATGCAAAGCATGCATCTCAATTAGTCAGCAACCATAGTCCCGCCCCTAACTCCGCCCATCCCGCCCC
TAACTCCGCCCAGTTCCGCCCATTCTCCGCCCCATGGCTGACTAATTTTTTTTATTTATGCAGAGGCCGA
GGCCGCCTCGGCCTCTGAGCTATTCCAGAAGTAGTGAGGAGGCTTTTTTGGAGGCCTAGGCTTTTGCAAA
GATCGATCAAGAGACAGGATGAGGATCGTTTCGCATGATTGAACAAGATGGATTGCACGCAGGTTCTCCG
GCCGCTTGGGTGGAGAGGCTATTCGGCTATGACTGGGCACAACAGACAATCGGCTGCTCTGATGCCGCCG
TGTTCCGGCTGTCAGCGCAGGGGCGCCCGGTTCTTTTTGTCAAGACCGACCTGTCCGGTGCCCTGAATGA
ACTGCAAGACGAGGCAGCGCGGCTATCGTGGCTGGCCACGACGGGCGTTCCTTGCGCAGCTGTGCTCGAC
GTTGTCACTGAAGCGGGAAGGGACTGGCTGCTATTGGGCGAAGTGCCGGGGCAGGATCTCCTGTCATCTC
ACCTTGCTCCTGCCGAGAAAGTATCCATCATGGCTGATGCAATGCGGCGGCTGCATACGCTTGATCCGGC
TACCTGCCCATTCGACCACCAAGCGAAACATCGCATCGAGCGAGCACGTACTCGGATGGAAGCCGGTCTT
GTCGATCAGGATGATCTGGACGAAGAGCATCAGGGGCTCGCGCCAGCCGAACTGTTCGCCAGGCTCAAGG
CGAGCATGCCCGACGGCGAGGATCTCGTCGTGACCCATGGCGATGCCTGCTTGCCGAATATCATGGTGGA
AAATGGCCGCTTTTCTGGATTCATCGACTGTGGCCGGCTGGGTGTGGCGGACCGCTATCAGGACATAGCG
TTGGCTACCCGTGATATTGCTGAAGAGCTTGGCGGCGAATGGGCTGACCGCTTCCTCGTGCTTTACGGTA
TCGCCGCTCCCGATTCGCAGCGCATCGCCTTCTATCGCCTTCTTGACGAGTTCTTCTGAGCGGGACTCTG
GGGTTCGAAATGACCGACCAAGCGACGCCCAACCTGCCATCACGAGATTTCGATTCCACCGCCGCCTTCT
ATGAAAGGTTGGGCTTCGGAATCGTTTTCCGGGACGCCGGCTGGATGATCCTCCAGCGCGGGGATCTCAT
GCTGGAGTTCTTCGCCCACCCTAGGGGGAGGCTAACTGAAACACGGAAGGAGACAATACCGGAAGGAACC
CGCGCTATGACGGCAATAAAAAGACAGAATAAAACGCACGGTGTTGGGTCGTTTGTTCATAAACGCGGGG
TTCGGTCCCAGGGCTGGCACTCTGTCGATACCCCACCGAGACCCCATTGGGGCCAATACGCCCGCGTTTC
TTCCTTTTCCCCACCCCACCCCCCAAGTTCGGGTGAAGGCCCAGGGCTCGCAGCCAACGTCGGGGCGGCA
GGCCCTGCCATAGCCTCAGGTTACTCATATATACTTTAGATTGATTTAAAACTTCATTTTTAATTTAAAA
GGATCTAGGTGAAGATCCTTTTTGATAATCTCATGACCAAAATCCCTTAACGTGAGTTTTCGTTCCACTG
AGCGTCAGACCCCGTAGAAAAGATCAAAGGATCTTCTTGAGATCCTTTTTTTCTGCGCGTAATCTGCTGC
TTGCAAACAAAAAAACCACCGCTACCAGCGGTGGTTTGTTTGCCGGATCAAGAGCTACCAACTCTTTTTC
CGAAGGTAACTGGCTTCAGCAGAGCGCAGATACCAAATACTGTTCTTCTAGTGTAGCCGTAGTTAGGCCA
CCACTTCAAGAACTCTGTAGCACCGCCTACATACCTCGCTCTGCTAATCCTGTTACCAGTGGCTGCTGCC
AGTGGCGATAAGTCGTGTCTTACCGGGTTGGACTCAAGACGATAGTTACCGGATAAGGCGCAGCGGTCGG
GCTGAACGGGGGGTTCGTGCACACAGCCCAGCTTGGAGCGAACGACCTACACCGAACTGAGATACCTACA
GCGTGAGCTATGAGAAAGCGCCACGCTTCCCGAAGGGAGAAAGGCGGACAGGTATCCGGTAAGCGGCAGG
GTCGGAACAGGAGAGCGCACGAGGGAGCTTCCAGGGGGAAACGCCTGGTATCTTTATAGTCCTGTCGGGT
TTCGCCACCTCTGACTTGAGCGTCGATTTTTGTGATGCTCGTCAGGGGGGCGGAGCCTATGGAAAAACGC
CAGCAACGCGGCCTTTTTACGGTTCCTGGCCTTTTGCTGGCCTTTTGCTCACATGTTCTTTCCTGCGTTA
TCCCCTGATTCTGTGGATAACCGTATTACCGCCATGCATTAGTTATTAATAGTAATCAATTACGGGGTCA
TTAGTTCATAGCCCATATATGGAGTTCCGCGTTACATAACTTACGGTAAATGGCCCGCCTGGCTGACCGC
CCAACGACCCCCGCCCATTGACGTCAATAATGACGTATGTTCCCATAGTAACGCCAATAGGGACTTTCCA
TTGACGTCAATGGGTGGAGTATTTACGGTAAACTGCCCACTTGGCAGTACATCAAGTGTATCATATGCCA
AGTACGCCCCCTATTGACGTCAATGACGGTAAATGGCCCGCCTGGCATTATGCCCAGTACATGACCTTAT
GGGACTTTCCTACTTGGCAGTACATCTACGTATTAGTCATCGCTATTACCATGGTGATGCGGTTTTGGCA
GTACATCAATGGGCGTGGATAGCGGTTTGACTCACGGGGATTTCCAAGTCTCCACCCCATTGACGTCAAT
GGGAGTTTGTTTTGGCACCAAAATCAACGGGACTTTCCAAAATGTCGTAACAACTCCGCCCCATTGACGC
AAATGGGCGGTAGGCGTGTACGGTGGGAGGTCTATATAAGCAGAGCTGGTTTAGTGAACCGTCAGATCCG
CTAGCGCCACC
Features (pLannotate 1.2.2; 14 found; start..end, strand, type, name):
      1..1263    +  CDS            TES: TES_HUMAN - Experimental evidence at protein level: Swiss-Prot protein existence level 1. Scaffold protein that may play a role in cell adhesion, cell spreading and in the reorganization of the actin cytoskeleton. Plays a role in the regulation of cell proliferation. May act as a tumor suppressor. Inhibits tumor cell growth. From Homo sapiens (Human).
   1306..2016    +  CDS            mTagBFP2: mTagBFP2 is a basic (constitutively fluorescent) blue fluorescent protein published in 2011, derived from Entacmaea quadricolor. It is reported to be a very rapidly-maturing monomer with very low acid sensitivity.
   2035..2118    +  CDS            large T antigen (fragment): large T antigen from SV40 (simian virus 40)
   2141..2262    +  polyA_signal   SV40 poly(A) signal: SV40 polyadenylation signal
   2296..2724    -  rep_origin     f1 ori (sequence partly withheld): f1 bacteriophage origin of replication; arrow indicates direction of (+) strand synthesis
   2751..2855    +  promoter       AmpR promoter: bla
   2857..3214    +  promoter       SV40 promoter: SV40 enhancer and early promoter
   3249..4043    +  CDS            NeoR/KanR: aminoglycoside phosphotransferase from Tn5; aph(3')-II (or nptII); confers resistance to neomycin, kanamycin, and G418 (Geneticin®)
   4064..4216    +  CDS            ble (fragment): BLE_KLEPN - Experimental evidence at protein level: Swiss-Prot protein existence level 1. Binding protein with a strong affinity to the bleomycin family of antibiotics. Binds to CL990; an antimitotic-antibiotic compound. From Klebsiella pneumoniae.
   4275..4322    +  polyA_signal   HSV TK poly(A) signal: herpes simplex virus thymidine kinase polyadenylation signal (Cole and Stacy, 1985)
   4413..4429    -  polyA_signal   bGH poly(A) signal (fragment): bovine growth hormone polyadenylation signal
   4651..5239    +  rep_origin     ori: high-copy-number ColE1/pMB1/pBR322/pUC origin of replication
   5414..5717    +  enhancer       CMV enhancer: human cytomegalovirus immediate early enhancer
   5718..5921    +  promoter       CMV promoter: human cytomegalovirus (CMV) immediate early promoter
