[The description below was written by a language model from this plasmid's Addgene catalogue record and pLannotate feature annotations shown in this document.]
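Description:
mTagBFP2-TES-N-14 is a mammalian expression plasmid of about 6 kb built on an N1-type cloning vector, in which the gene of interest is placed upstream of the fluorescent protein so that the tag sits at the C-terminus of the fusion. The insert is unmutated human TES (testin), a scaffold protein implicated in cell adhesion, cell spreading and reorganization of the actin cytoskeleton. Its coding sequence is followed, after a short linker region, by mTagBFP2, a monomeric, rapidly maturing blue fluorescent protein derived from Entacmaea quadricolor, with recorded excitation and emission at 399 and 456 nm. The fusion is driven by the human cytomegalovirus immediate early enhancer and promoter, which lie just upstream of TES across the origin of the circular map, and is terminated by an SV40 polyadenylation signal.

The backbone carries a high-copy ColE1/pUC-type origin for propagation in E. coli and an f1 origin for single-stranded DNA production. A single NeoR/KanR (Tn5 aminoglycoside phosphotransferase) gene serves both hosts. A bacterial bla-type promoter drives it for kanamycin selection in bacteria, and the adjacent SV40 enhancer/early promoter drives it for G418 selection of stably transfected mammalian cells, with an HSV TK polyadenylation signal downstream. The small annotated fragments of SV40 large T antigen, ble and the bGH poly(A) signal appear to be residual backbone sequence rather than functional elements.

According to the record, the construct is intended as a focal adhesion localization marker, allowing these structures to be visualized in the blue channel in transfected cells by fluorescence microscopy.
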