Addgene plasmid #62786: mTagBFP2-TES-N-14
Purpose: Localization: Focal Adhesions, N1 Cloning Vector, Excitation:399, Emission:456
Depositing lab: Michael Davidson. Depositing organization: Florida State University, Tallahassee.
Backbone
  Vector backbone: N1 Cloning Vector
  Vector type: Mammalian Expression
  Selectable markers: Neomycin (select with G418)
Growth in bacteria
  Bacterial resistance: Kanamycin, 50 μg/mL
  Growth temperature: 37°C
  Growth strain: DH5alpha
  Copy number: High Copy
Gene/Insert
  Gene/Insert name: TES
  Species: H. sapiens (human)
  Mutation: none
  Entrez Gene: TES (a.k.a. TESS, TESS-2)
  Promoter: CMV
  Tag / fusion protein: mTagBFP2 (C terminal on backbone)
  Cloning method: Unknown
  Sequencing primers: 5′ CMV-F; 3′ SV40pA-R
Terms and licenses: Academic/Nonprofit Terms; Industry Terms
How to cite: mTagBFP2-TES-N-14 was a gift from Michael Davidson (Addgene plasmid # 62786 ; http://n2t.net/addgene:62786 ; RRID:Addgene_62786)
