>Addgene plasmid #62786 | mTagBFP2-TES-N-14 | depositor partial sequence | sequence record 103388 | CMV-F
CCAGCTAGTGACGTCAGATCCGCTAGCGCCACCATGGACCTGGAAAACAAAGTGAAGAAGATGGGCTTAG
GTCACGAGCAAGGATTTGGAGCCCCTTGTTTAAAATGCAAAGAAAAATGTGAAGGATTCGAACTGCACTT
CTGGAGAAAAATATGTCGTAACTGCAAGTGTGGCCAAGAAGAGCATGATGTCCTCTTGAGCAATGAAGAG
GATCGAAAAGTGGGAAAACTTTTTGAAGACACCAAGTATACCACTCTGATTGCAAAACTAAAGTCAGATG
GAATTCCCATGTATAAACGCAATGTTATGATATTGACGAATCCAGTTGCTGCCAAGAAGAATGTCTCCAT
CAATACAGTTACCTATGAGTGGGCTCCTCCTGTCCAGAATCAAGCATTGGCCAGGCAGTACATGCAGATG
CTACCCAAGGAAAAGCAGCCAGTAGCAGGCTCAGAGGGGGCACAGTACCGGAAGAAGCAGCTGGCAAAGC
AGCTCCCTGCACATGACCAGGACCCTTCAAAGTGCCATGAGTTGTCTCCCAGAGAGGTGAAGGAGATGGA
GCAGTTTGTGAAGAAATATAAGAGCGAAGCTCTGGGAGTAGGAGATGTCAAACTTCCCTGTGAGATGGAT
GCCCAAGGCCCCAAACAAATGAACATTCCTGGAGGGGATAGAAGCACCCCAGCAGCAGTGGGGGCCATGG
AGGACAAATCTGCTGAGCACAAAAGAACTCAATATTCCTGCTATTGCTGCAAACTGAGTATGAAAGAAGG
TGACCCAGCCATCTATGCCGAAAGGGCTGGCTATGATAAACTGTGGCACCCAGCTTGTTTTGTCTGCAGC
ACCTGCCATGAACTCCTGGTTGACATGATTTATTTTTGGAAGAATGAGAAGCTATACTGTGGCAGACATT
ACTGTGACAGCGAGAAACCCCGATGTGCTGGCTGTGACGAGCTGATATTCAGCAATGAGTATACCCAGGC
AGAAAACCAGAATTGGCACCTGAAACACTTCTGCTGCTTTGACTGTGATAGCATTCTAGCTGGGGAGATA
TACGTGATGGTCAATGACAAGCCCGTGTGCAAGCCCTGCTATGTGAAGAATCACGCTGGGGTGTGTCAAG
GATGCCACAATGCCTTCGACCCAGAAGTGCAGCGGGTGAACTTATAACAATTTCACCTGGCATGCCATCC
CCAAGAGTGGCTCCGGGCCCTGCGCGCCGCACAAATGACTCCATTGGGGCGAGATTACTGCGCGATAAAA
GGAGAGTGTTTTCTCTGCTTATGAAGTATAAAAAGAGAGGTCTCTTCTCGCGCGTTACCGCGCGGTATAC
CGCGGATATCACTATCGGCTGTCTCTCCCACAGGAGGGCGCCAGAGGAGGGCGG
