>Addgene plasmid #62786 | mTagBFP2-TES-N-14 | depositor partial sequence | sequence record 103389 | mTagBFP2-TES-N-14 sequence 1311 bps
TCTTAATGATAGAAAGAGAGGTACACGCCATTTATGGCGAAAGCTGCTAGATAGCTTGACCAGCTGTTTG
TGCGACGACACTGCCATGACCTGTGACATGATTTATTTGGAAGAATAAGAGCTATACTGGCAGACATACT
TGACAGCGAGAAACCCGATGTGCTGCTGGACGAGCTGATATCAGCATGAGTATACCCAGCAGAAACAGAT
GCACTGAAACACTCTGCTGCTTGACTGTGATAGCATCTAGCTGGGAGATATACGTGATGTCAATGACAGC
CCGTGTGCAGCCTGCTATGTGAAGAATCACGCTGTGGTGTGTCAAGGATGCCACAATGCCATCGACCCAG
AAGTGCAGCGGGTGACCTATAACAATTTCAGCTGGCATGCATCCACAGAGTGCTTTCTGTGCTCTTGCTG
CAGCAAATGCCTCATTGGGCAGAAGTTCATGCCAGTAGAAGGGATGGTTTTCTGTTCAGTGGAATGTAAG
AAGAGGATGTCTTCCGGCGGTAGCGGCGGTAGCGGGGATCCACCGGTCGCCACCATGGTGTCTAAGGGCG
AAGAGCTGATTAAGGAGAACATGCACATGAAGCTGTACATGGAGGGCACCGTGGACAACCATCACTTCAA
GTGCACATCCGAGGGCGAAGGCAAGCCCTACGAGGGCACCCAGACCATGAGAATCAAGGTGGTCGAGGGC
GGCCCTCTCCCCTTCGCCTTCGACATCCTGGCTACTAGCTTCCTCTACGGCAGCAAGACCTTCATCAACC
ACACCCAGGGCATCCCCGACTTCTTCAAGCAGTCCTTCCCTGAGGGCTTCACATGGGAGAGAGTCACCAC
ATACGAAGACGGGGGCGTGCTGACCGCTACCCAGGACACCAGCCTCCAGGACGGCTGCCTCATCTACAAC
GTCAAGATCAGAGGGGTGAACTTCACATCCAACGGCCCTGTGATGCAGAAGAAAACACTCGGCTGGGAGG
CCTTCACCGAGACGCTGTACCCCGCTGACGGCGGCCTGGAAGGCAGAAACGACATGGCCCTGAAGCTCGT
GGGCGGGAGCCATCTGATCGCAAACGCCAAGACCACATATAGATCCAAGAAACCCGCTAAGAACCTCAAG
ATGCCTGGCGTCTACTATGTGGACTACAGACTGGAAAGAATCAAGGAGGCCAACAACGAGACCTACGTCG
AGCAGCACGAGGTGGCAGTGGCCAGATACTGCGACCTCCCTAGCAAACTGGGGCACAAGCTTAATTAAGC
GGCCGCGACTCTAGATCATAATCAGCCATACCACATTGTAGAGGTATCCTC
